>Addgene plasmid #103103 | pUC19-E6WZS9 | addgene full sequence | sequence record 201812 | Addgene NGS Result
GACGGTCACAGCTTGTCTGTAAGCGGATGCCGGGAGCAGACAAGCCCGTCAGGGCGCGTCAGCGGGTGTT
GGCGGGTGTCGGGGCTGGCTTAACTATGCGGCATCAGAGCAGATTGTACTGAGAGTGCACCATATGCGGT
GTGAAATACCGCACAGATGCGTAAGGAGAAAATACCGCATCAGGCGCCATTCGCCATTCAGGCTGCGCAA
CTGTTGGGAAGGGCGATCGGTGCGGGCCTCTTCGCTATTACGCCAGCTGGCGAAAGGGGGATGTGCTGCA
AGGCGATTAAGTTGGGTAACGCCAGGGTTTTCCCAGTCACGACGTTGTAAAACGACGGCCAGTGTGCTGT
CTCATCATTTTGGCAAAGAATTCGCGGCCGCCACCATGAAGAAAATCCTGGGTGTCGACCTGGGCATCAC
TAGCTTTGGATACGCGATTCTTCAAGAGACTGGAAAGGACCTTTATAGGTGTCTGGACAATTCTGTAGTG
ATGAGGAATAATCCCTATGACGAAAAATCAGGTGAGTCAAGCCAGTCTATCCGCAGCACACAAAAGAGCA
TGAGAAGGCTGATCGAAAAGCGCAAAAAAAGGATCCGCTGTGTGGCTCAGACTATGGAACGATACGGTAT
TCTTGACTACAGCGAAACCATGAAAATCAATGATCCAAAGAATAATCCTATAAAGAACCGGTGGCAACTG
CGCGCCGTGGACGCCTGGAAAAGGCCCCTCAGCCCTCAGGAACTGTTCGCAATCTTCGCCCACATGGCAA
AACACAGAGGGTACAAATCTATTGCAACAGAAGACCTCATCTACGAGCTCGAGCTTGAACTGGGACTCAA
CGATCCTGAAAAGGAGTCTGAGAAGAAAGCAGACGAGCGCCGACAGGTGTATAACGCTCTCCGACACTTG
GAGGAATTGAGGAAAAAGTATGGAGGAGAAACAATCGCACAAACAATTCACAGGGCCGTGGAGGCGGGAG
ATCTTAGAAGTTACAGGAACCATGACGACTATGAAAAGATGATCAGACGCGAAGATATAGAAGAAGAGAT
CGAGAAGGTGTTGCTTAGGCAGGCGGAGCTTGGCGCTTTGGGCTTGCCCGAGGAGCAAGTCTCAGAGCTC
ATAGATGAACTCAAGGCCTGTATCACCGACCAGGAGATGCCTACAATCGATGAGTCTCTGTTTGGTAAAT
GCACGTTCTACAAGGATGAACTGGCCGCCCCAGCATACTCTTACCTGTACGATTTGTACCGCTTGTATAA
GAAACTCGCGGATTTGAACATCGATGGTTACGAGGTTACTCAGGAGGACAGGGAAAAGGTGATCGAATGG
GTCGAGAAGAAGATTGCCCAGGGCAAAAATCTGAAGAAAATAACCCATAAGGATCTGCGGAAAATCCTGG
GCCTTGCCCCCGAGCAGAAGATCTTCGGCGTGGAAGACGAGAGAATTGTCAAGGGCAAAAAGGAACCCCG
GACCTTCGTGCCCTTCTTTTTTTTGGCAGACATTGCAAAGTTTAAAGAGCTCTTCGCGAGTATCCAGAAA
CACCCAGACGCTTTGCAGATTTTCCGCGAGCTCGCAGAAATTCTCCAGAGGTCCAAAACTCCACAGGAGG
CCCTGGATCGGCTCCGGGCACTGATGGCCGGCAAGGGCATTGATACGGACGACAGGGAACTTCTGGAGCT
GTTTAAGAACAAAAGGTCCGGGACAAGAGAGCTCTCTCATAGATATATTCTCGAGGCCTTGCCGCTGTTC
CTGGAAGGATACGACGAGAAGGAGGTGCAGCGCATTCTGGGCTTCGATGATCGCGAAGACTACAGCCGAT
ATCCTAAGAGCCTGCGACATCTGCACTTGAGGGAGGGAAACCTCTTCGAAAAAGAAGAGAACCCAATCAA
TAACCACGCCGTAAAGAGCCTGGCCTCTTGGGCTCTGGGCCTGATCGCGGATCTCTCTTGGCGGTACGGG
CCTTTCGATGAAATCATATTGGAAACCACCAGAGACGCGCTGCCCGAAAAAATTCGGAAAGAAATCGATA
AGGCGATGAGAGAGCGCGAGAAGGCTCTGGACAAAATCATCGGAAAGTATAAGAAGGAGTTCCCCTCCAT
CGATAAACGCCTGGCCCGCAAGATCCAGCTGTGGGAGCGGCAGAAGGGGCTCGACCTTTATAGCGGCAAG
GTCATCAATTTGAGCCAACTCCTGGACGGCAGTGCCGATATTGAGCACATTGTACCCCAGAGCCTCGGGG
GGCTCTCCACTGATTACAATACTATCGTCACCCTCAAGTCAGTTAACGCCGCAAAGGGCAACCGCCTTCC
AGGGGATTGGCTGGCCGGCAACCCTGACTACCGCGAGAGAATTGGGATGCTCTCTGAGAAGGGACTTATT
GACTGGAAAAAGAGAAAGAATCTTCTGGCTCAGAGCCTGGACGAGATTTATACCGAGAACACTCACTCAA
AGGGTATTCGCGCCACCTCCTACCTGGAAGCTCTGGTCGCCCAAGTGCTGAAAAGGTATTACCCCTTCCC
CGATCCAGAGCTGCGAAAAAACGGGATTGGTGTTCGAATGATTCCGGGGAAAGTAACCTCCAAAACTAGG
AGCCTTCTTGGCATCAAATCTAAAAGTAGAGAGACTAACTTCCACCACGCTGAGGACGCCCTGATATTGT
CCACTCTGACCCGCGGGTGGCAAAATCGATTGCACCGCATGCTGCGAGATAACTATGGAAAGAGTGAGGC
CGAGCTGAAGGAGCTGTGGAAGAAGTACATGCCGCATATCGAGGGCTTGACCCTGGCCGACTACATCGAT
GAGGCGTTTCGAAGGTTCATGAGCAAGGGAGAAGAAAGCCTTTTTTATCGCGACATGTTCGATACCATAA
GATCCATCTCATACTGGGTAGATAAGAAGCCCCTTAGTGCGTCAAGCCATAAAGAAACCGTGTATAGCAG
CAGACATGAGGTTCCCACCCTGCGAAAGAATATTCTGGAAGCATTCGACTCTTTGAACGTGATTAAGGAC
CGGCACAAGTTGACCACTGAGGAATTCATGAAACGGTACGACAAAGAGATCCGCCAGAAACTCTGGCTGC
ATCGCATTGGTAATACTAACGACGAGAGCTACCGCGCCGTGGAGGAGAGGGCCACCCAGATCGCTCAGAT
ACTCACCAGGTATCAGTTGATGGATGCACAGAACGATAAGGAAATCGATGAAAAGTTTCAGCAAGCACTG
AAGGAGCTCATTACCAGTCCTATCGAGGTTACCGGAAAACTGCTGAGGAAGATGCGATTTGTTTACGACA
AACTCAACGCGATGCAGATTGACAGGGGTCTGGTGGAAACAGATAAGAACATGTTGGGAATCCACATCAG
CAAAGGTCCTAATGAGAAATTGATCTTCCGCCGGATGGATGTCAACAATGCACACGAGCTGCAAAAGGAG
CGATCAGGAATTTTGTGCTACCTCAACGAGATGCTGTTCATCTTCAATAAGAAGGGTCTGATACACTACG
GGTGCCTGAGGTCTTATCTCGAAAAGGGGCAGGGTAGTAAGTACATTGCCCTCTTTAACCCACGCTTTCC
AGCTAATCCCAAGGCTCAGCCCTCTAAGTTCACGTCAGATAGCAAAATCAAACAGGTGGGGATCGGGAGC
GCTACAGGAATCATCAAGGCTCACTTGGACCTCGACGGCCACGTGAGAAGTTATGAAGTGTTCGGGACAC
TGCCCGAGGGGTCTATTGAGTGGTTTAAGGAAGAGAGTGGATACGGCCGGGTTGAGGATGACCCGCATCA
TAGCAGGGCTGACCCCAAGAAGAAGAGGAAGGTGAGGTCCATGGTCATAGCTGTTTCCTGTGTGAAATTG
TTATCCGCTCACAATTCCACACAACATACGAGCCGGAAGCATAAAGTGTAAAGCCTGGGGTGCCTAATGA
GTGAGCTAACTCACATTAATTGCGTTGCGCTCACTGCCCGCTTTCCAGTCGGGAAACCTGTCGTGCCAGC
TGCATTAATGAATCGGCCAACGCGCGGGGAGAGGCGGTTTGCGTATTGGGCGCTCTTCCGCTTCCTCGCT
CACTGACTCGCTGCGCTCGGTCGTTCGGCTGCGTCTTCCGCTTCCTCGCTCACTGACTCGCTGCGCTCGG
TCGTTCGGCTGCGGCGAGCGGTATCAGCTCACTCAAAGGCGGTAATACGGTTATCCACAGAATCAGGGGA
TAACGCAGGAAAGAACATGTGAGCAAAAGGCCAGCAAAAGGCCAGGAACCGTAAAAAGGCCGCGTTGCTG
GCGTTTTTCCATAGGCTCCGCCCCCCTGACGAGCATCACAAAAATCGACGCTCAAGTCAGAGGTGGCGAA
ACCCGACAGGACTATAAAGATACCAGGCGTTTCCCCCTGGAAGCTCCCTCGTGCGCTCTCCTGTTCCGAC
CCTGCCGCTTACCGGATACCTGTCCGCCTTTCTCCCTTCGGGAAGCGTGGCGCTTTCTCATAGCTCACGC
TGTAGGTATCTCAGTTCGGTGTAGGTCGTTCGCTCCAAGCTGGGCTGTGTGCACGAACCCCCCGTTCAGC
CCGACCGCTGCGCCTTATCCGGTAACTATCGTCTTGAGTCCAACCCGGTAAGACACGACTTATCGCCACT
GGCAGCAGCCACTGGTAACAGGATTAGCAGAGCGAGGTATGTAGGCGGTGCTACAGAGTTCTTGAAGTGG
TGGCCTAACTACGGCTACACTAGAAGAACAGTATTTGGTATCTGCGCTCTGCTGAAGCCAGTTACCTTCG
GAAAAAGAGTTGGTAGCTCTTGATCCGGCAAACAAACCACCGCTGGTAGCGGTGGTTTTTTTGTTTGCAA
GCAGCAGATTACGCGCAGAAAAAAAGGATCTCAAGAAGATCCTTTGATCTTTTCTACGGGGTCTGACGCT
CAGTGGAACGAAAACTCACGTTAAGGGATTTTGGTCATGAGATTATCAAAAAGGATCTTCACCTAGATCC
TTTTAAATTAAAAATGAAGTTTTAAATCAATCTAAAGTATATATGAGTAAACTTGGTCTGACAGTTACCA
ATGCTTAATCAGTGAGGCACCTATCTCAGCGATCTGTCTATTTCGTTCATCCATAGTTGCCTGACTCCCC
GTCGTGTAGATAACTACGATACGGGAGGGCTTACCATCTGGCCCCAGTGCTGCAATGATACCGCGAGACC
CACGCTCACCGGCTCCAGATTTATCAGCAATAAACCAGCCAGCCGGAAGGGCCGAGCGCAGAAGTGGTCC
TGCAACTTTATCCGCCTCCATCCAGTCTATTAATTGTTGCCGGGAAGCTAGAGTAAGTAGTTCGCCAGTT
AATAGTTTGCGCAACGTTGTTGCCATTGCTACAGGCATCGTGGTGTCACGCTCGTCGTTTGGTATGGCTT
CATTCAGCTCCGGTTCCCAACGATCAAGGCGAGTTACATGATCCCCCATGTTGTGCAAAAAAGCGGTTAG
CTCCTTCGGTCCTCCGATCGTTGTCAGAAGTAAGTTGGCCGCAGTGTTATCACTCATGGTTATGGCAGCA
CTGCATAATTCTCTTACTGTCATGCCATCCGTAAGATGCTTTTCTGTGACTGGTGAGTACTCAACCAAGT
CATTCTGAGAATAGTGTATGCGGCGACCGAGTTGCTCTTGCCCGGCGTCAATACGGGATAATACCGCGCC
ACATAGCAGAACTTTAAAAGTGCTCATCATTGGAAAACGTTCTTCGGGGCGAAAACTCTCAAGGATCTTA
CCGCTGTTGAGATCCAGTTCGATGTAACCCACTCGTGCACCCAACTGATCTTCAGCATCTTTTACTTTCA
CCAGCGTTTCTGGGTGAGCAAAAACAGGAAGGCAAAATGCCGCAAAAAAGGGAATAAGGGCGACACGGAA
ATGTTGAATACTCATACTCTTCCTTTTTCAATATTATTGAAGCATTTATCAGGGTTATTGTCTCATGAGC
GGATACATATTTGAATGTATTTAGAAAAATAAACAAATAGGGGTTCCGCGCACATTTCCCCGAAAAGTGC
CACCTGACGTCTAAGAAACCATTATTATCATGACATTAACCTATAAAAATAGGCGTATCACGAGGCCCTT
TCGTCTCGCGCGTTTCGGTGATGACGGTGAAAACCTCTGACACATGCAGCTCCCGGA
Features (pLannotate 1.2.2; 12 found; start..end, strand, type, name):
     85..184     +  misc_feature   bom (fragment): basis of mobility region from pBR322
    190..344     -  CDS            lacZα (fragment): LacZα fragment of β-galactosidase; lacZ fragment
   1977..1993    +  promoter       GAP promoter (fragment): promoter for Pichia pastoris glyceraldehyde-3-phosphate dehydrogenase
   3848..3864    -  protein_bind   lac operator: The lac repressor binds to the lac operator to inhibit transcription in E. coli. This inhibition can be relieved by adding lactose or isopropyl-β-D-thiogalactopyranoside (IPTG). lac repressor encoded by lacI
   3872..3902    -  promoter       lac promoter: promoter for the E. coli lac operon
   3917..3938    -  protein_bind   CAP binding site: CAP binding activates transcription in the presence of cAMP. E. coli catabolite activator protein
   3951..4043    -  CDS            lacI (fragment): lac repressor; lacI; The lac repressor binds to the lac operator to inhibit transcription in E. coli. This inhibition can be relieved by adding lactose or isopropyl-β-D-thiogalactopyranoside (IPTG).
   4045..4093    -  rep_origin     RSF ori (fragment): Plasmids containing the RSF 1030 origin of replication can be propagated in E. coli cells that contain additional plasmids with compatible origins.
   4276..4864    -  rep_origin     ori: high-copy-number ColE1/pMB1/pBR322/pUC origin of replication
   5035..5895    -  CDS            AmpR: β-lactamase; bla; confers resistance to ampicillin, carbenicillin, and related antibiotics
   5896..6000    -  promoter       AmpR promoter: bla
   6095..6130    +  CDS            rop (fragment): Rop protein, which maintains plasmids at low copy number; rop
