[The description below was written by a language model from this plasmid's Addgene catalogue record and pLannotate feature annotations shown in this document.]
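Description:
pUC19-E6WZS9 is a bacterial cloning plasmid that stores a synthetic, human codon-optimized Cas9 open reading frame. The backbone is pUC19, a small high-copy E. coli vector, and the sequenced construct totals about 6.1 kb. It is propagated through the ColE1/pMB1-type pUC origin and selected with ampicillin via the β-lactamase gene (AmpR) and its native bla promoter. The remaining annotated backbone parts are the usual pUC19 lac region: a CAP binding site, the lac promoter and operator, and a fragment of lacZα. The roughly 3.5 kb stretch between the lac operator and the lacZα fragment has no Cas9 annotation. Its size and position match an insert cloned into the multiple cloning site, which interrupts lacZα.

The insert is a 3,396 bp coding sequence for the Cas9 orthologue of Nitratifractor salsuginis (strain DSM 16511), named after its protein database identifier E6WZS9, and it was introduced by Gibson assembly. The annotation tool did not recognise this gene. The only call inside that interval is a 17-nt match to a Pichia GAP promoter, which is almost certainly spurious. The short bom, lacI, RSF ori and rop fragments are likewise probably partial homology hits rather than functional elements.

No eukaryotic promoter, nuclear localisation signal, epitope tag, polyadenylation signal or guide RNA cassette is recorded, so the plasmid is not an expression vector for mammalian cells. It serves as a sequence-verified template from which the Cas9 gene can be amplified or subcloned into expression constructs. It was produced as part of a set of Cas9 gene variants assembled from synthetic oligonucleotides.
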