Addgene plasmid #103103: pUC19-E6WZS9
Purpose: Cas9 coding gene template with optimized sequence for human codon usage
Depositing lab: Duhee Bang. Depositing organization: Yonsei University. Publication: High-throughput construction of multiple cas9 gene variants via assembly of high-depth tiled and sequence-verified oligonucleotides. Cho N, Seo HN, Ryu T, Kwon E, Huh S, Noh J, Yeom H, Hwang B, Ha H, Lee JH, Kwon S, Bang D. Nucleic Acids Res. 2018 May 18;46(9):e55. doi: 10.1093/nar/gky112. PubMed 29529247.
Backbone
  Vector backbone: pUC19
  Backbone manufacturer: NEB(New England Biolabs)
  Vector type: CRISPR ; Cloning vector
Growth in bacteria
  Bacterial resistance: Ampicillin, 100 μg/mL
  Growth temperature: 37°C
  Growth strain: DH5alpha
  Copy number: High Copy
Gene/Insert
  Gene/Insert name: E6WZS9(Cas9 coding gene from Nitratifractor salsuginis (strain DSM 16511 / JCM 12458 / E9I37-1))
  Insert size (bp): 3396
  Mutation: human codon-optimized
  Cloning method: Gibson Cloning
  Sequencing primers: 5′ gctgcaaggcgattaagttg; 3′ cggctcgtatgttgtgtgg
Terms and licenses: Academic/Nonprofit Terms; Industry Terms: Not Available to Industry
How to cite: pUC19-E6WZS9 was a gift from Duhee Bang (Addgene plasmid # 103103 ; http://n2t.net/addgene:103103 ; RRID:Addgene_103103)
