>Addgene plasmid #103103 | pUC19-E6WZS9 | depositor partial sequence | sequence record 195243 | E6WZS9
ATGAAGAAAATCCTGGGTGTCGACCTGGGCATCACTAGCTTTGGATACGCGATTCTTCAAGAGACTGGAA
AGGACCTTTATAGGTGTCTGGACAATTCTGTAGTGATGAGGAATAATCCCTATGACGAAAAATCAGGTGA
GTCAAGCCAGTCTATCCGCAGCACACAAAAGAGCATGAGAAGGCTGATCGAAAAGCGCAAAAAAAGGATC
CGCTGTGTGGCTCAGACTATGGAACGATACGGTATTCTTGACTACAGCGAAACCATGAAAATCAATGATC
CAAAGAATAATCCTATAAAGAACCGGTGGCAACTGCGCGCCGTGGACGCCTGGAAAAGGCCCCTCAGCCC
TCAGGAACTGTTCGCAATCTTCGCCCACATGGCAAAACACAGAGGGTACAAATCTATTGCAACAGAAGAC
CTCATCTACGAGCTCGAGCTTGAACTGGGACTCAACGATCCTGAAAAGGAGTCTGAGAAGAAAGCAGACG
AGCGCCGACAGGTGTATAACGCTCTCCGACACTTGGAGGAATTGAGGAAAAAGTATGGAGGAGAAACAAT
CGCACAAACAATTCACAGGGCCGTGGAGGCGGGAGATCTTAGAAGTTACAGGAACCATGACGACTATGAA
AAGATGATCAGACGCGAAGATATAGAAGAAGAGATCGAGAAGGTGTTGCTTAGGCAGGCGGAGCTTGGCG
CTTTGGGCTTGCCCGAGGAGCAAGTCTCAGAGCTCATAGATGAACTCAAGGCCTGTATCACCGACCAGGA
GATGCCTACAATCGATGAGTCTCTGTTTGGTAAATGCACGTTCTACAAGGATGAACTGGCCGCCCCAGCA
TACTCTTACCTGTACGATTTGTACCGCTTGTATAAGAAACTCGCGGATTTGAACATCGATGGTTACGAGG
TTACTCAGGAGGACAGGGAAAAGGTGATCGAATGGGTCGAGAAGAAGATTGCCCAGGGCAAAAATCTGAA
GAAAATAACCCATAAGGATCTGCGGAAAATCCTGGGCCTTGCCCCCGAGCAGAAGATCTTCGGCGTGGAA
GACGAGAGAATTGTCAAGGGCAAAAAGGAACCCCGGACCTTCGTGCCCTTCTTTTTTTTGGCAGACATTG
CAAAGTTTAAAGAGCTCTTCGCGAGTATCCAGAAACACCCAGACGCTTTGCAGATTTTCCGCGAGCTCGC
AGAAATTCTCCAGAGGTCCAAAACTCCACAGGAGGCCCTGGATCGGCTCCGGGCACTGATGGCCGGCAAG
GGCATTGATACGGACGACAGGGAACTTCTGGAGCTGTTTAAGAACAAAAGGTCCGGGACAAGAGAGCTCT
CTCATAGATATATTCTCGAGGCCTTGCCGCTGTTCCTGGAAGGATACGACGAGAAGGAGGTGCAGCGCAT
TCTGGGCTTCGATGATCGCGAAGACTACAGCCGATATCCTAAGAGCCTGCGACATCTGCACTTGAGGGAG
GGAAACCTCTTCGAAAAAGAAGAGAACCCAATCAATAACCACGCCGTAAAGAGCCTGGCCTCTTGGGCTC
TGGGCCTGATCGCGGATCTCTCTTGGCGGTACGGGCCTTTCGATGAAATCATATTGGAAACCACCAGAGA
CGCGCTGCCCGAAAAAATTCGGAAAGAAATCGATAAGGCGATGAGAGAGCGCGAGAAGGCTCTGGACAAA
ATCATCGGAAAGTATAAGAAGGAGTTCCCCTCCATCGATAAACGCCTGGCCCGCAAGATCCAGCTGTGGG
AGCGGCAGAAGGGGCTCGACCTTTATAGCGGCAAGGTCATCAATTTGAGCCAACTCCTGGACGGCAGTGC
CGATATTGAGCACATTGTACCCCAGAGCCTCGGGGGGCTCTCCACTGATTACAATACTATCGTCACCCTC
AAGTCAGTTAACGCCGCAAAGGGCAACCGCCTTCCAGGGGATTGGCTGGCCGGCAACCCTGACTACCGCG
AGAGAATTGGGATGCTCTCTGAGAAGGGACTTATTGACTGGAAAAAGAGAAAGAATCTTCTGGCTCAGAG
CCTGGACGAGATTTATACCGAGAACACTCACTCAAAGGGTATTCGCGCCACCTCCTACCTGGAAGCTCTG
GTCGCCCAAGTGCTGAAAAGGTATTACCCCTTCCCCGATCCAGAGCTGCGAAAAAACGGGATTGGTGTTC
GAATGATTCCGGGGAAAGTAACCTCCAAAACTAGGAGCCTTCTTGGCATCAAATCTAAAAGTAGAGAGAC
TAACTTCCACCACGCTGAGGACGCCCTGATATTGTCCACTCTGACCCGCGGGTGGCAAAATCGATTGCAC
CGCATGCTGCGAGATAACTATGGAAAGAGTGAGGCCGAGCTGAAGGAGCTGTGGAAGAAGTACATGCCGC
ATATCGAGGGCTTGACCCTGGCCGACTACATCGATGAGGCGTTTCGAAGGTTCATGAGCAAGGGAGAAGA
AAGCCTTTTTTATCGCGACATGTTCGATACCATAAGATCCATCTCATACTGGGTAGATAAGAAGCCCCTT
AGTGCGTCAAGCCATAAAGAAACCGTGTATAGCAGCAGACATGAGGTTCCCACCCTGCGAAAGAATATTC
TGGAAGCATTCGACTCTTTGAACGTGATTAAGGACCGGCACAAGTTGACCACTGAGGAATTCATGAAACG
GTACGACAAAGAGATCCGCCAGAAACTCTGGCTGCATCGCATTGGTAATACTAACGACGAGAGCTACCGC
GCCGTGGAGGAGAGGGCCACCCAGATCGCTCAGATACTCACCAGGTATCAGTTGATGGATGCACAGAACG
ATAAGGAAATCGATGAAAAGTTTCAGCAAGCACTGAAGGAGCTCATTACCAGTCCTATCGAGGTTACCGG
AAAACTGCTGAGGAAGATGCGATTTGTTTACGACAAACTCAACGCGATGCAGATTGACAGGGGTCTGGTG
GAAACAGATAAGAACATGTTGGGAATCCACATCAGCAAAGGTCCTAATGAGAAATTGATCTTCCGCCGGA
TGGATGTCAACAATGCACACGAGCTGCAAAAGGAGCGATCAGGAATTTTGTGCTACCTCAACGAGATGCT
GTTCATCTTCAATAAGAAGGGTCTGATACACTACGGGTGCCTGAGGTCTTATCTCGAAAAGGGGCAGGGT
AGTAAGTACATTGCCCTCTTTAACCCACGCTTTCCAGCTAATCCCAAGGCTCAGCCCTCTAAGTTCACGT
CAGATAGCAAAATCAAACAGGTGGGGATCGGGAGCGCTACAGGAATCATCAAGGCTCACTTGGACCTCGA
CGGCCACGTGAGAAGTTATGAAGTGTTCGGGACACTGCCCGAGGGGTCTATTGAGTGGTTTAAGGAAGAG
AGTGGATACGGCCGGGTTGAGGATGACCCGCATCAT
